Addgene plasmid #142263: TFORF0425
Purpose: Lentiviral vector for overexpressing transcription factor ORFs with unique 24-bp barcodes. Barcodes facilitate identification of transcription factors in pooled screens.
Depositing lab: Feng Zhang. Depositing organization: Broad Institute. Publication: A transcription factor atlas of directed differentiation. Joung J, Ma S, Tay T, Geiger-Schuller KR, Kirchgatterer PC, Verdine VK, Guo B, Arias-Garcia MA, Allen WE, Singh A, Kuksenko O, Abudayyeh OO, Gootenberg JS, Fu Z, Macrae RK, Buenrostro JD, Regev A, Zhang F. Cell. 2023 Jan 5;186(1):209-229.e26. doi: 10.1016/j.cell.2022.11.026. PubMed 36608654.
Backbone
  Vector backbone: pLX_TRC317
  Backbone manufacturer: Broad Institute Genetic Perturbation Platform
  Backbone size w/o insert (bp): 8264
  Vector type: Mammalian Expression, Lentiviral
  Selectable markers: Puromycin
Growth in bacteria
  Bacterial resistance: Ampicillin, 100 μg/mL
  Growth temperature: 37°C
  Growth strain: NEB Stable
  Copy number: High Copy
Gene/Insert
  Gene/Insert name: PBX3
  Species: H. sapiens (human)
  Insert size (bp): 1157
  Entrez Gene: PBX3
  Promoter: EF1a
  Cloning method: Unknown
  Sequencing primers: 5′ GGGTGGAGACTGAAGTTAGGCCAG; 3′ CACATAGCGTAAAAGGAGCAACATAG
Terms and licenses: Academic/Nonprofit Terms; Industry Terms: Not Available to Industry
Depositor comments: XM_006717132,ENST00000342287 . The transcription factor ORF portion of this plasmid was synthesized by Genewiz. Please test multiple small colonies in case of plasmid recombination. To make this collection available in a timely manner, a portion of this collection was not fully sequenced by Addgene. If an Addgene verified full plasmid sequence is not available, please contact us prior to placing an order to request the full sequence.
How to cite: TFORF0425 was a gift from Feng Zhang (Addgene plasmid # 142263 ; http://n2t.net/addgene:142263 ; RRID:Addgene_142263)
