[The description below was written by a language model from this plasmid's Addgene catalogue record and pLannotate feature annotations shown in this document.]
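Description:
TFORF0425 is a lentiviral mammalian expression plasmid built on the pLX_TRC317 backbone. It belongs to a barcoded library of transcription factor open reading frames and carries human PBX3 as its insert. It is propagated in E. coli through a high-copy ColE1/pUC-type origin with ampicillin resistance (AmpR), and it also contains an f1 origin and leftover lac and T7/T3 cloning-vector elements. The depositor warns that the plasmid can recombine, which is a common problem with LTR-containing vectors.

The viral portion has a third-generation, self-inactivating layout. An RSV promoter drives a truncated HIV-1 5' LTR, followed by the Ψ packaging signal with a partial gag sequence, the Rev response element for nuclear export of the genomic RNA, a cPPT/CTS element, and a ΔU3 3' LTR followed by an SV40 polyadenylation signal. Two expression units sit between the LTRs. An SV40 early promoter drives puromycin N-acetyltransferase, which allows selection of transduced cells. A strong constitutive EF-1α promoter drives the PBX3 ORF, with a WPRE downstream to boost transcript stability and expression. The automated annotation labels this ORF as a Xenopus pbx1 homologue, which most likely reflects sequence similarity within the PBX family, since the catalogue entry identifies the insert as human PBX3. The record describes a unique 24-bp barcode, but it is not annotated in the feature table. Its position is therefore not stated, and the short U6 promoter fragment annotated just after the ORF is likewise unexplained.

The construct is intended for stable overexpression of PBX3 in mammalian cells. In pooled screens, such as directed differentiation studies, the barcode identifies which transcription factor each cell received.
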