Features (pLannotate 1.2.2; 31 found; start..end, strand, type, name):
      5..231     +  promoter       RSV promoter: Rous sarcoma virus enhancer/promoter
    232..412     +  LTR            5' LTR (truncated): truncated 5' long terminal repeat (LTR) from HIV-1
    459..584     +  misc_feature   HIV-1 Ψ: packaging signal of human immunodeficiency virus type 1
    568..931     +  CDS            HIV-1 gag (fragment): gag protein from human immunodeficiency virus 1; gag
   1077..1310    +  misc_feature   RRE: The Rev response element (RRE) of HIV-1 allows for Rev-dependent mRNA export from the nucleus to the cytoplasm.
   1687..1713    +  CDS            Rev (fragment): human immunodeficiency virus 1 (HIV-1) Rev protein; rev; enhances nuclear export of unspliced and incompletely spliced viral mRNAs
   1720..1743    +  promoter       SV40 promoter (fragment): SV40 early promoter
   1744..1815    +  promoter       SV40 promoter (fragment): SV40 enhancer and early promoter
   1839..1974    +  rep_origin     SV40 ori: SV40 origin of replication
   2020..2616    +  CDS            PuroR (fragment): puromycin N-acetyltransferase; pac from Streptomyces; confers resistance to puromycin
   2665..2782    +  misc_feature   cPPT/CTS: central polypurine tract and central termination sequence of HIV-1
   2847..2913    +  CDS            small t antigen (fragment): SV40 (simian virus 40) small t antigen
   2920..4098    +  promoter       EF-1α promoter: strong constitutive promoter for human elongation factor EF-1α
   4115..5167    +  CDS            pbx1: PBX1_XENLA - Also known as pbx1b From Xenopus laevis (African clawed frog).
   5183..5236    +  promoter       U6 promoter (fragment): RNA polymerase III promoter for human U6 snRNA
   5278..5866    +  misc_feature   WPRE: woodchuck hepatitis virus posttranscriptional regulatory element
   5917..5936    +  misc_feature   cPPT/CTS (fragment): central polypurine tract and central termination sequence of HIV-1
   5938..6171    +  LTR            3' LTR (ΔU3): self-inactivating 3' long terminal repeat (LTR) from HIV-1
   6249..6370    +  polyA_signal   SV40 poly(A) signal: SV40 polyadenylation signal
   6410..6545    +  rep_origin     SV40 ori: SV40 origin of replication
   6566..6584    -  promoter       T7 promoter: promoter for bacteriophage T7 RNA polymerase
   6592..6747    +  CDS            lacZα (fragment): LacZα fragment of β-galactosidase; lacZ fragment
   6752..7180    +  rep_origin     f1 ori (sequence partly withheld): f1 bacteriophage origin of replication; arrow indicates direction of (+) strand synthesis
   7233..7337    +  promoter       AmpR promoter: bla
   7338..8198    +  CDS            AmpR: β-lactamase; bla; confers resistance to ampicillin, carbenicillin, and related antibiotics
   8369..8957    +  rep_origin     ori: high-copy-number ColE1/pMB1/pBR322/pUC origin of replication
   9140..9232    +  CDS            lacI (fragment): lac repressor; lacI; The lac repressor binds to the lac operator to inhibit transcription in E. coli. This inhibition can be relieved by adding lactose or isopropyl-β-D-thiogalactopyranoside (IPTG).
   9245..9266    +  protein_bind   CAP binding site: CAP binding activates transcription in the presence of cAMP. E. coli catabolite activator protein
   9281..9311    +  promoter       lac promoter: promoter for the E. coli lac operon
   9319..9335    +  protein_bind   lac operator: The lac repressor binds to the lac operator to inhibit transcription in E. coli. This inhibition can be relieved by adding lactose or isopropyl-β-D-thiogalactopyranoside (IPTG). lac repressor encoded by lacI
   9380..9398    +  promoter       T3 promoter: promoter for bacteriophage T3 RNA polymerase
>Addgene plasmid #142263 | TFORF0425 | addgene full sequence | sequence record 395754 | Addgene NGS Result
TTAATGTAGTCTTATGCAATACTCTTGTAGTCTTGCAACATGGTAACGATGAGTTAGCAACATGCCTTAC
AAGGAGAGAAAAAGCACCGTGCATGCCGATTGGTGGAAGTAAGGTGGTACGATCGTGCCTTATTAGGAAG
GCAACAGACGGGTCTGACATGGATTGGACGAACCACTGAATTGCCGCATTGCAGAGATATTGTATTTAAG
TGCCTAGCTCGATACATAAACGGGTCTCTCTGGTTAGACCAGATCTGAGCCTGGGAGCTCTCTGGCTAAC
TAGGGAACCCACTGCTTAAGCCTCAATAAAGCTTGCCTTGAGTGCTTCAAGTAGTGTGTGCCCGTCTGTT
GTGTGACTCTGGTAACTAGAGATCCCTCAGACCCTTTTAGTCAGTGTGGAAAATCTCTAGCAGTGGCGCC
CGAACAGGGACTTGAAAGCGAAAGGGAAACCAGAGGAGCTCTCTCGACGCAGGACTCGGCTTGCTGAAGC
GCGCACGGCAAGAGGCGAGGGGCGGCGACTGGTGAGTACGCCAAAAATTTTGACTAGCGGAGGCTAGAAG
GAGAGAGATGGGTGCGAGAGCGTCAGTATTAAGCGGGGGAGAATTAGATCGCGATGGGAAAAAATTCGGT
TAAGGCCAGGGGGAAAGAAAAAATATAAATTAAAACATATAGTATGGGCAAGCAGGGAGCTAGAACGATT
CGCAGTTAATCCTGGCCTGTTAGAAACATCAGAAGGCTGTAGACAAATACTGGGACAGCTACAACCATCC
CTTCAGACAGGATCAGAAGAACTTAGATCATTATATAATACAGTAGCAACCCTCTATTGTGTGCATCAAA
GGATAGAGATAAAAGACACCAAGGAAGCTTTAGACAAGATAGAGGAAGAGCAAAACAAAAGTAAGACCAC
CGCACAGCAAGCGGCCGCTGATCTTCAGACCTGGAGGAGGAGATATGAGGGACAATTGGAGAAGTGAATT
ATATAAATATAAAGTAGTAAAAATTGAACCATTAGGAGTAGCACCCACCAAGGCAAAGAGAAGAGTGGTG
CAGAGAGAAAAAAGAGCAGTGGGAATAGGAGCTTTGTTCCTTGGGTTCTTGGGAGCAGCAGGAAGCACTA
TGGGCGCAGCGTCAATGACGCTGACGGTACAGGCCAGACAATTATTGTCTGGTATAGTGCAGCAGCAGAA
CAATTTGCTGAGGGCTATTGAGGCGCAACAGCATCTGTTGCAACTCACAGTCTGGGGCATCAAGCAGCTC
CAGGCAAGAATCCTGGCTGTGGAAAGATACCTAAAGGATCAACAGCTCCTGGGGATTTGGGGTTGCTCTG
GAAAACTCATTTGCACCACTGCTGTGCCTTGGAATGCTAGTTGGAGTAATAAATCTCTGGAACAGATTTG
GAATCACACGACCTGGATGGAGTGGGACAGAGAAATTAACAATTACACAAGCTTAATACACTCCTTAATT
GAAGAATCGCAAAACCAGCAAGAAAAGAATGAACAAGAATTATTGGAATTAGATAAATGGGCAAGTTTGT
GGAATTGGTTTAACATAACAAATTGGCTGTGGTATATAAAATTATTCATAATGATAGTAGGAGGCTTGGT
AGGTTTAAGAATAGTTTTTGCTGTACTTTCTATAGTGAATAGAGTTAGGCAGGGATATTCACCATTATCG
TTTCAGACCCACCTCCCAACCCCGAGGGGACCCATGCATTGCATCTCAATTAGTCAGCAACCAGGTGTGG
AAAGTCCCCAGGCTCCCCAGCAGGCAGAAGTATGCAAAGCATGCGTCTCAATTAGTCAGCAACCATAGTC
CCGCCCCTAACTCCGCCCATCCCGCCCCTAACTCCGCCCAGTTCCGCCCATTCTCCGCCCCATGGCTGAC
TAATTTTTTTTATTTATGCAGAGGCCGAGGCCGCCTCGGCCTCTGAGCTATTCCAGAAGTAGTGAGGAGG
CTTTTTTGGAGGCCTAGGCTTTTGCAAAAAGCTTTCTAGAGGTACCACCGGAGCTTACCATGACCGAGTA
CAAGCCCACGGTGCGCCTCGCCACCCGCGACGACGTCCCCAGGGCCGTACGCACCCTCGCCGCCGCGTTC
GCCGACTACCCCGCCACGCGCCACACCGTCGATCCGGACCGCCACATCGAGCGGGTCACCGAGCTGCAAG
AACTCTTCCTCACGCGCGTCGGGCTCGACATCGGCAAGGTGTGGGTCGCGGACGACGGCGCCGCCGTGGC
GGTCTGGACCACGCCGGAGAGCGTCGAAGCGGGGGCGGTGTTCGCCGAGATCGGCCCGCGCATGGCCGAG
TTGAGCGGTTCCCGGCTGGCCGCGCAGCAACAGATGGAAGGCCTCCTGGCGCCGCACCGGCCCAAGGAGC
CCGCGTGGTTCCTGGCCACCGTCGGCGTCTCGCCCGACCACCAGGGCAAGGGTCTGGGCAGCGCCGTCGT
GCTCCCCGGAGTGGAGGCGGCCGAGCGCGCCGGGGTGCCCGCCTTCCTGGAGACCTCCGCGCCCCGCAAC
CTCCCCTTCTACGAGCGGCTCGGCTTCACCGTCACCGCCGACGTCGAGGTGCCCGAAGGACCGCGCACCT
GGTGCATGACCCGCAAGCCCGGTGCCAGTTAACGAATTCTAGATCTTGAGACAAATGGCAGTATTCATCC
ACAATTTTAAAAGAAAAGGGGGGATTGGGGGGTACAGTGCAGGGGAAAGAATAGTAGACATAATAGCAAC
AGACATACAAACTAAAGAATTACAAAAACAAATTACAAAAATTCAAAATTTTCGGGTTTATTACAGGGAC
AGCAGAGATCCACTTTGGCGCCGGCTCGAGGCCTGCAGGTGCAAAGATGGATAAAGTTTTAAACAGAGAG
GAATCTTTGCAGCTAATGGACCTTCTAGGTCTTGAAAGGAGTGGGAATTGGCTCCGGTGCCCGTCAGTGG
GCAGAGCGCACATCGCCCACAGTCCCCGAGAAGTTGGGGGGAGGGGTCGGCAATTGAACCGGTGCCTAGA
GAAGGTGGCGCGGGGTAAACTGGGAAAGTGATGTCGTGTACTGGCTCCGCCTTTTTCCCGAGGGTGGGGG
AGAACCGTATATAAGTGCAGTAGTCGCCGTGAACGTTCTTTTTCGCAACGGGTTTGCCGCCAGAACACAG
GTAAGTGCCGTGTGTGGTTCCCGCGGGCCTGGCCTCTTTACGGGTTATGGCCCTTGCGTGCCTTGAATTA
CTTCCACCTGGCTGCAGTACGTGATTCTTGATCCCGAGCTTCGGGTTGGAAGTGGGTGGGAGAGTTCGAG
GCCTTGCGCTTAAGGAGCCCCTTCGCCTCGTGCTTGAGTTGAGGCCTGGCCTGGGCGCTGGGGCCGCCGC
GTGCGAATCTGGTGGCACCTTCGCGCCTGTCTCGCTGCTTTCGATAAGTCTCTAGCCATTTAAAATTTTT
GATGACCTGCTGCGACGCTTTTTTTCTGGCAAGATAGTCTTGTAAATGCGGGCCAAGATCTGCACACTGG
TATTTCGGTTTTTGGGGCCGCGGGCGGCGACGGGGCCCGTGCGTCCCAGCGCACATGTTCGGCGAGGCGG
GGCCTGCGAGCGCGGCCACCGAGAATCGGACGGGGGTAGTCTCAAGCTGGCCGGCCTGCTCTGGTGCCTG
GCCTCGCGCCGCCGTGTATCGCCCCGCCCTGGGCGGCAAGGCTGGCCCGGTCGGCACCAGTTGCGTGAGC
GGAAAGATGGCCGCTTCCCGGCCCTGCTGCAGGGAGCTCAAAATGGAGGACGCGGCGCTCGGGAGAGCGG
GCGGGTGAGTCACCCACACAAAGGAAAAGGGCCTTTCCGTCCTCAGCCGTCGCTTCATGTGACTCCACGG
AGTACCGGGCGCCGTCCAGGCACCTCGATTAGTTCTCGAGCTTTTGGAGTACGTCGTCTTTAGGTTGGGG
GGAGGGGTTTTATGCGATGGAGTTTCCCCACACTGAGTGGGTGGAGACTGAAGTTAGGCCAGCTTGGCAC
TTGATGTAATTCTCCTTGGAATTTGCCCTTTTTGAGTTTGGATCTTGGTTCATTCTCAAGCCTCAGACAG
TGGTTCAAAGTTTTTTTCTTCCATTTCAGGTGTCGTGAGGCTAGCACCGCCACCATGGACGATCAATCCA
GGATGCTGCAGACTCTGGCCGGGGTGAACCTGGCTGGCCACTCGGTGCAGGGGGGCATGGCCCTGCCGCC
TCCCCCGCACGGCCACGAAGGGGCGGACGGCGACGGCAGGAAGCAGGACATCGGCGACATCCTCCACCAG
ATCATGACCATCACCGACCAGAGCTTGGACGAGGCGCAAGCAAAGAAACATGCCCTGAACTGTCACAGAA
TGAAACCAGCGCTCTTCAGCGTCCTGTGTGAGATCAAAGAGAAAACAGGTCTCAGCATCAGAGGAGCCCA
GGAGGAGGACCCTCCCGATCCCCAGCTAATGAGACTGGACAATATGCTTTTGGCAGAAGGGGTTTCAGGT
CCTGAGAAAGGTGGGGGATCGGCGGCAGCAGCTGCAGCCGCGGCAGCCTCTGGAGGTTCTTCAGATAACT
CTATTGAACACTCAGATTACAGAGCCAAATTGACCCAGATCAGACAAATCTATCACACAGAACTGGAGAA
ATATGAACAGGCATGTAATGAATTTACTACACATGTGATGAACCTTCTCCGAGAACAGAGTAGAACACGT
CCCATTTCTCCAAAAGAGATTGAAAGAATGGTGGGCATCATCCATCGAAAATTTAGTTCCATTCAGATGC
AGCTCAAACAAAGCACTTGTGAAGCAGTTATGATTTTAAGATCAAGGTTCCTTGATGCCAGACGGAAAAG
GCGTAACTTCAGTAAACAGGCCACAGAAATCTTGAATGAATATTTTTACTCACACCTCAGCAACCCCTAC
CCCAGTGAAGAAGCCAAAGAGGAGCTGGCCAAGAAATGCAGCATCACAGTGTCACAGGTATCCAATTGGT
TTGGCAACAAACGAATCAGGTACAAGAAGAACATTGGCAAGTTTCAGGAAGAAGCCAACCTCTATGCTGC
AAAGACGGCCGTGACAGCTGCACACGCAGTAGCAGCAGCTGTGCAGAACAACCAGACCAATTCGCCCACC
ACACCAAATTCCGGTGGATACCCTCCGTCATGTTATCAATCAGACGGGAGGCTACAGTAGTAATGAACTA
GTCCGTAACTTGAAAGTATTTCGATTTCTTGGCTTTATATATCTTGTGGAAAGGACGAGTGGTAACGCCA
AATATGAAGCCTACGCGTTAAGTCGACAATCAACCTCTGGATTACAAAATTTGTGAAAGATTGACTGGTA
TTCTTAACTATGTTGCTCCTTTTACGCTATGTGGATACGCTGCTTTAATGCCTTTGTATCATGCTATTGC
TTCCCGTATGGCTTTCATTTTCTCCTCCTTGTATAAATCCTGGTTGCTGTCTCTTTATGAGGAGTTGTGG
CCCGTTGTCAGGCAACGTGGCGTGGTGTGCACTGTGTTTGCTGACGCAACCCCCACTGGTTGGGGCATTG
CCACCACCTGTCAGCTCCTTTCCGGGACTTTCGCTTTCCCCCTCCCTATTGCCACGGCGGAACTCATCGC
CGCCTGCCTTGCCCGCTGCTGGACAGGGGCTCGGCTGTTGGGCACTGACAATTCCGTGGTGTTGTCGGGG
AAATCATCGTCCTTTCCTTGGCTGCTCGCCTGTGTTGCCACCTGGATTCTGCGCGGGACGTCCTTCTGCT
ACGTCCCTTCGGCCCTCAATCCAGCGGACCTTCCTTCCCGCGGCCTGCTGCCGGCTCTGCGGCCTCTTCC
GCGTCTTCGCCTTCGCCCTCAGACGAGTCGGATCTCCCTTTGGGCCGCCTCCCCGCGTCGACTTTAAGAC
CAATGACTTACAAGGCAGCTGTAGATCTTAGCCACTTTTTAAAAGAAAAGGGGGGACTGGAAGGGCTAAT
TCACTCCCAACGAAGACAAGATCTGCTTTTTGCTTGTACTGGGTCTCTCTGGTTAGACCAGATCTGAGCC
TGGGAGCTCTCTGGCTAACTAGGGAACCCACTGCTTAAGCCTCAATAAAGCTTGCCTTGAGTGCTTCAAG
TAGTGTGTGCCCGTCTGTTGTGTGACTCTGGTAACTAGAGATCCCTCAGACCCTTTTAGTCAGTGTGGAA
AATCTCTAGCAGTACGTATAGTAGTTCATGTCATCTTATTATTCAGTATTTATAACTTGCAAAGAAATGA
ATATCAGAGAGTGAGAGGAACTTGTTTATTGCAGCTTATAATGGTTACAAATAAAGCAATAGCATCACAA
ATTTCACAAATAAAGCATTTTTTTCACTGCATTCTAGTTGTGGTTTGTCCAAACTCATCAATGTATCTTA
TCATGTCTGGCTCTAGCTATCCCGCCCCTAACTCCGCCCATCCCGCCCCTAACTCCGCCCAGTTCCGCCC
ATTCTCCGCCCCATGGCTGACTAATTTTTTTTATTTATGCAGAGGCCGAGGCCGCCTCGGCCTCTGAGCT
ATTCCAGAAGTAGTGAGGAGGCTTTTTTGGAGGCCTAGGGACGTACCCAATTCGCCCTATAGTGAGTCGT
ATTACGCGCGCTCACTGGCCGTCGTTTTACAACGTCGTGACTGGGAAAACCCTGGCGTTACCCAACTTAA
TCGCCTTGCAGCACATCCCCCTTTCGCCAGCTGGCGTAATAGCGAAGAGGCCCGCACCGATCGCCCTTCC
CAACAGTTGCGCAGCCTGAATGGCGAATGGG
[124 nt withheld, positions 6752-6875]
C
[91 nt withheld, positions 6877-6967]
A
[49 nt withheld, positions 6969-7017]
CCTTTGACGTTGGAGTCCACGTTCTTT
[37 nt withheld, positions 7045-7081]
ACCCTATCTCGGTCTATTCTTTTGATTTATAAGGGATTTTGCCGATTTCGGCCTATTGGTTAAAAAATGA
GCTGATTTAACAAAAATTTAACGCGAATTTTAACAAAATATTAACGCTTACAATTTAGGTGGCACTTTTC
GGGGAAATGTGCGCGGAACCCCTATTTGTTTATTTTTCTAAATACATTCAAATATGTATCCGCTCATGAG
ACAATAACCCTGATAAATGCTTCAATAATATTGAAAAAGGAAGAGTATGAGTATTCAACATTTCCGTGTC
GCCCTTATTCCCTTTTTTGCGGCATTTTGCCTTCCTGTTTTTGCTCACCCAGAAACGCTGGTGAAAGTAA
AAGATGCTGAAGATCAGTTGGGTGCACGAGTGGGTTACATCGAACTGGATCTCAACAGCGGTAAGATCCT
TGAGAGTTTTCGCCCCGAAGAACGTTTTCCAATGATGAGCACTTTTAAAGTTCTGCTATGTGGCGCGGTA
TTATCCCGTATTGACGCCGGGCAAGAGCAACTCGGTCGCCGCATACACTATTCTCAGAATGACTTGGTTG
AGTACTCACCAGTCACAGAAAAGCATCTTACGGATGGCATGACAGTAAGAGAATTATGCAGTGCTGCCAT
AACCATGAGTGATAACACTGCGGCCAACTTACTTCTGACAACGATCGGAGGACCGAAGGAGCTAACCGCT
TTTTTGCACAACATGGGGGATCATGTAACTCGCCTTGATCGTTGGGAACCGGAGCTGAATGAAGCCATAC
CAAACGACGAGCGTGACACCACGATGCCTGTAGCAATGGCAACAACGTTGCGCAAACTATTAACTGGCGA
ACTACTTACTCTAGCTTCCCGGCAACAATTAATAGACTGGATGGAGGCGGATAAAGTTGCAGGACCACTT
CTGCGCTCGGCCCTTCCGGCTGGCTGGTTTATTGCTGATAAATCTGGAGCCGGTGAGCGTGGGTCTCGCG
GTATCATTGCAGCACTGGGGCCAGATGGTAAGCCCTCCCGTATCGTAGTTATCTACACGACGGGGAGTCA
GGCAACTATGGATGAACGAAATAGACAGATCGCTGAGATAGGTGCCTCACTGATTAAGCATTGGTAACTG
TCAGACCAAGTTTACTCATATATACTTTAGATTGATTTAAAACTTCATTTTTAATTTAAAAGGATCTAGG
TGAAGATCCTTTTTGATAATCTCATGACCAAAATCCCTTAACGTGAGTTTTCGTTCCACTGAGCGTCAGA
CCCCGTAGAAAAGATCAAAGGATCTTCTTGAGATCCTTTTTTTCTGCGCGTAATCTGCTGCTTGCAAACA
AAAAAACCACCGCTACCAGCGGTGGTTTGTTTGCCGGATCAAGAGCTACCAACTCTTTTTCCGAAGGTAA
CTGGCTTCAGCAGAGCGCAGATACCAAATACTGTTCTTCTAGTGTAGCCGTAGTTAGGCCACCACTTCAA
GAACTCTGTAGCACCGCCTACATACCTCGCTCTGCTAATCCTGTTACCAGTGGCTGCTGCCAGTGGCGAT
AAGTCGTGTCTTACCGGGTTGGACTCAAGACGATAGTTACCGGATAAGGCGCAGCGGTCGGGCTGAACGG
GGGGTTCGTGCACACAGCCCAGCTTGGAGCGAACGACCTACACCGAACTGAGATACCTACAGCGTGAGCT
ATGAGAAAGCGCCACGCTTCCCGAAGGGAGAAAGGCGGACAGGTATCCGGTAAGCGGCAGGGTCGGAACA
GGAGAGCGCACGAGGGAGCTTCCAGGGGGAAACGCCTGGTATCTTTATAGTCCTGTCGGGTTTCGCCACC
TCTGACTTGAGCGTCGATTTTTGTGATGCTCGTCAGGGGGGCGGAGCCTATGGAAAAACGCCAGCAACGC
GGCCTTTTTACGGTTCCTGGCCTTTTGCTGGCCTTTTGCTCACATGTTCTTTCCTGCGTTATCCCCTGAT
TCTGTGGATAACCGTATTACCGCCTTTGAGTGAGCTGATACCGCTCGCCGCAGCCGAACGACCGAGCGCA
GCGAGTCAGTGAGCGAGGAAGCGGAAGAGCGCCCAATACGCAAACCGCCTCTCCCCGCGCGTTGGCCGAT
TCATTAATGCAGCTGGCACGACAGGTTTCCCGACTGGAAAGCGGGCAGTGAGCGCAACGCAATTAATGTG
AGTTAGCTCACTCATTAGGCACCCCAGGCTTTACACTTTATGCTTCCGGCTCGTATGTTGTGTGGAATTG
TGAGCGGATAACAATTTCACACAGGAAACAGCTATGACCATGATTACGCCAAGCGCGCAATTAACCCTCA
CTAAAGGGAACAAAAGCTGGAGCTGCAAGC
