>Addgene plasmid #142263 | TFORF0425 | depositor partial sequence | sequence record 278927 | Insert
ACCGCCACCATGGACGATCAATCCAGGATGCTGCAGACTCTGGCCGGGGTGAACCTGGCTGGCCACTCGG
TGCAGGGGGGCATGGCCCTGCCGCCTCCCCCGCACGGCCACGAAGGGGCGGACGGCGACGGCAGGAAGCA
GGACATCGGCGACATCCTCCACCAGATCATGACCATCACCGACCAGAGCTTGGACGAGGCGCAAGCAAAG
AAACATGCCCTGAACTGTCACAGAATGAAACCAGCGCTCTTCAGCGTCCTGTGTGAGATCAAAGAGAAAA
CAGGTCTCAGCATCAGAGGAGCCCAGGAGGAGGACCCTCCCGATCCCCAGCTAATGAGACTGGACAATAT
GCTTTTGGCAGAAGGGGTTTCAGGTCCTGAGAAAGGTGGGGGATCGGCGGCAGCAGCTGCAGCCGCGGCA
GCCTCTGGAGGTTCTTCAGATAACTCTATTGAACACTCAGATTACAGAGCCAAATTGACCCAGATCAGAC
AAATCTATCACACAGAACTGGAGAAATATGAACAGGCATGTAATGAATTTACTACACATGTGATGAACCT
TCTCCGAGAACAGAGTAGAACACGTCCCATTTCTCCAAAAGAGATTGAAAGAATGGTGGGCATCATCCAT
CGAAAATTTAGTTCCATTCAGATGCAGCTCAAACAAAGCACTTGTGAAGCAGTTATGATTTTAAGATCAA
GGTTCCTTGATGCCAGACGGAAAAGGCGTAACTTCAGTAAACAGGCCACAGAAATCTTGAATGAATATTT
TTACTCACACCTCAGCAACCCCTACCCCAGTGAAGAAGCCAAAGAGGAGCTGGCCAAGAAATGCAGCATC
ACAGTGTCACAGGTATCCAATTGGTTTGGCAACAAACGAATCAGGTACAAGAAGAACATTGGCAAGTTTC
AGGAAGAAGCCAACCTCTATGCTGCAAAGACGGCCGTGACAGCTGCACACGCAGTAGCAGCAGCTGTGCA
GAACAACCAGACCAATTCGCCCACCACACCAAATTCCGGTGGATACCCTCCGTCATGTTATCAATCAGAC
GGGAGGCTACAGTAGTAATGAACTAGTCCGTAACTTGAAAGTATTTCGATTTCTTGGCTTTATATATCTT
GTGGAAAGGACGAGTGGTAACGCCAAATATGAAGCCT
