>Addgene plasmid #142263 | TFORF0425 | depositor partial sequence | sequence record 278928 | Barcode
GTGGTAACGCCAAATATGAAGCCT
